>Addgene plasmid #29532 | pcDNA3.1-ERBB4 (E563K) | addgene partial sequence | sequence record 34953 | 29532 with CMV-F
GCTCTCTGGCTACTAGAGAACCCACTGCTTACTGGCTTATCGAAATTAATACGACTCACTATAGGGAGAC
CCAAGCTGGCTAGCGTTTAAACGGGCCCTCTAGAGCCACCATGAAGCCGGCGACAGGACTTTGGGTCTGG
GTGAGCCTTCTCGTGGCGGCGGGGACCGTCCAGCCCAGCGATTCTCAGTCAGTGTGTGCAGGAACGGAGA
ATAAACTGAGCTCTCTCTCTGACCTGGAACAGCAGTACCGAGCCTTGCGCAAGTACTATGAAAACTGTGA
GGTTGTCATGGGCAACCTGGAGATAACCAGCATTGAGCACAACCGGGACCTCTCCTTCCTGCGGTCTGTT
CGAGAAGTCACAGGCTACGTGTTAGTGGCTCTTAATCAGTTTCGTTACCTGCCTCTGGAGAATTTACGCA
TTATTCGTGGGACAAAACTTTATGAGGATCGATATGCCTTGGCAATATTTTTAAACTACAGAAAAGATGG
AAACTTTGGACTTCAAGAACTTGGATTAAAGAACTTGACAGAAATCCTAAATGGTGGAGTCTATGTAGAC
CAGAACAAATTCCTTTGTTATGCAGACACCATTCATTGGCAAGATATTGTTCGGAACCCATGGCCTTCCA
ACTTGACTCTTGTGTCAACAAATGGTAGTTCAGGATGTGGACGTTGCCATAAGTCCTGTACTGGCCGTTG
CTGGGGACCCACAGAAAATCATTGCCAGACTTTGACAAGGACGGTGTGTGCAGAACAATGTGACGGCAGA
TGCTACGGACCTTACGTCAGTGACTGCTGCCATCGAGAATGTGCTGGAGGCTGCTCAGGACCTAAGGACA
CAGACTGCTTTGCCTGCATGAATTTCAATGACAGTGGAGCATGTGTTACTCAGTGTCCCCAAACCTTTGT
C
