>Addgene plasmid #29532 | pcDNA3.1-ERBB4 (E563K) | addgene partial sequence | sequence record 35735 | hERBB4-F1 (TGCAAAGTACACATATGGAGCA)
GTCCATAACTTTGTGGTAGATTCCAGTTCTTGTGTGCGTGCCTGCCCTAGTTCCAAGATGGAAGTAGAAG
AAAATGGGATTAAAATGTGTAAACCTTGCACTGACATTTGCCCAAAAGCTTGTGATGGCATTGGCACAGG
ATCATTGATGTCAGCTCAGACTGTGGATTCCAGTAACATTGACAAATTCATAAACTGTACCAAGATCAAT
GGGAATTTGATCTTTCTAGTCACTGGTATTCATGGGGACCCTTACAATGCAATTGAAGCCATAGACCCAG
AGAAACTGAACGTCTTTCGGACAGTCAGAGAGATAACAGGTTTCCTGAACATACAGTCATGGCCACCAAA
CATGACTGACTTCAGTGTTTTTTCTAACCTGGTGACCATTGGTGGAAGAGTACTCTATAGTGGCCTGTCC
TTGCTTATCCTCAAGCAACAGGGCATCACCTCTCTACAGTTCCAGTCCCTGAAGGAAATCAGCGCAGGAA
ACATCTATATTACTGACAACAGCAACCTGTGTTATTATCATACCATTAACTGGACAACACTCTTTCAGCA
CAATCAACCAGAGAATAGTAATCCGGGGACAACAGAAAAGCTGAAAATTGTACTGCTGAAGGAATGGTGT
GCAACCATCTGTGTTCCAGTGATGGCTGTTGGGGACCTGGGCCAGACCAATGTCTGTCGTGTCGCC
