>Addgene plasmid #29532 | pcDNA3.1-ERBB4 (E563K) | addgene partial sequence | sequence record 37181 | hERBB4-F3 5'-CCAGTCCCTGAAGGAAATCA-3'
ACGCACCTGTGTTATTATCATACCATTAACTGGACAACACTCTTCAGCACAATCAACCAGAGAATAGTAA
TCCGGGACAACAGAAAAGCTGAAAATTGTACTGCTGAAGGAATGGTGTGCAACCATCTGTGTTCCAGTGA
TGGCTGTTGGGGACCTGGGCCAGACCAATGTCTGTCGTGTCGCCGCTTCAGTAGAGGAAGGATCTGCATA
GAGTCTTGTAACCTCTATGATGGTGAATTTCGGGAGTTTGAGAATGGCTCCATCTGTGTGGAGTGTGACC
CCCAGTGTGAGAAGATGAAAGATGGCCTCCTCACATGCCATGGACCGGGTCCTGACAACTGTACAAAGTG
CTCTCATTTTAAAGATGGCCCAAACTGTGTGGAAAAATGTCCAGATGGCTTACAGGGGGCAAACAGTTTC
ATTTTCAAGTATGCTGATCCAGATCGGGAGTGCCACCCATGCCATCCAAACTGCACCCAAGGGTGTAACG
GTCCCACTAGTCATGACTGCATTTACTACCCATGGACGGGCCATTCCACTTTACCACAACATGCTAGAAC
TCCCCTGATTGCAGCTGGAGTAATTGGTGGGCTCTTCATTCTGGTCATTGTGGGTCTGACATTTGCTGTT
TATGTTAGAAGGAAGAGCATCAAAAAGAAAAGAGCCTTGAGAAGATTCTTGGAAACAGAGTTGGTGGAAC
CATTAACTCCCAGTGGCACAGCACCCAATCAAGCTCAACTTCGTATTTTGAAAGAAACTGAGCTGAAGAG
GGTAAAAGTCCTTGGCTCAGGTGCTTTTGGAACGGTTTATAAAGGTATTTGGGTACCTGAAGGAGAAACT
GTGAAGATTCCTGTGGCTATTAAGATTCTTAATGAAACAACTGGTCCCAGGCAATG
