[The description below was written by a language model from this plasmid's Addgene catalogue record.]
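Description:
pcDNA3.1-ERBB4 (E563K) is a mammalian expression plasmid built on the commercial pcDNA3.1 backbone (about 5.5 kb without insert) and carrying a mutant form of the human receptor tyrosine kinase ERBB4, also known as HER4. It is maintained in E. coli as a high-copy plasmid under ampicillin selection. It also carries a neomycin resistance marker, so transfected mammalian cells can be selected with G418, for example to derive stable pools or clones.

The insert is roughly 3.9 kb, corresponds to the ERBB4 reference transcript, and was cloned by restriction digestion between XbaI and NotI sites, both of which remain intact. It carries a single missense change that replaces glutamic acid 563 with lysine. The record does not list the promoter or polyadenylation signal explicitly. However, the recommended sequencing primers (a CMV forward primer and a BGH reverse primer) fit the standard pcDNA3.1 layout, in which the CMV immediate-early promoter drives strong constitutive transcription and the bovine growth hormone polyadenylation signal terminates it. No epitope tag, reporter or fusion partner is recorded.

The associated publication surveyed the tyrosine kinome in melanoma and reported recurrent ERBB4 mutations. This suggests that E563K is one of the melanoma-associated variants, although the record does not say so directly. The plasmid is therefore suited to transient or stable expression of the mutant receptor in cultured mammalian cells, typically to compare its signalling or other functional behaviour with wild-type ERBB4 or other variants.
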