Addgene plasmid #29532: pcDNA3.1-ERBB4 (E563K)
Depositing lab: Yardena Samuels. Depositing organization: National Human Genome Research Institute (NHGRI). Publication: Analysis of the tyrosine kinome in melanoma reveals recurrent mutations in ERBB4. Prickett TD, Agrawal NS, Wei X, Yates KE, Lin JC, Wunderlich JR, Cronin JC, Cruz P, Rosenberg SA, Samuels Y. Nat Genet. 2009 Oct . 41(10):1127-32. 10.1038/ng.438 PubMed 19718025.
Backbone
  Vector backbone: pcDNA3.1
  Backbone manufacturer: Invitrogen
  Backbone size w/o insert (bp): 5500
  Vector type: Mammalian Expression
  Selectable markers: Neomycin (select with G418)
Growth in bacteria
  Bacterial resistance: Ampicillin, 100 μg/mL
  Growth temperature: 37°C
  Growth strain: DH5alpha
  Copy number: High Copy
Gene/Insert
  Gene/Insert name: ERBB4 (alt name: HER4)
  Species: H. sapiens (human)
  Insert size (bp): 3927
  Mutation: changed glutamic acid 563 to lysine
  GenBank ID: NM_005235
  Entrez Gene: ERBB4 (a.k.a. ALS19, HER4, p180erbB4)
  Cloning method: Restriction Enzyme; 5′ cloning site XbaI (not destroyed); 3′ cloning site NotI (not destroyed)
  Sequencing primers: 5′ CMV-F; 3′ BGH-rev
Terms and licenses: Academic/Nonprofit Terms; Industry Terms: Not Available to Industry
How to cite: pcDNA3.1-ERBB4 (E563K) was a gift from Yardena Samuels (Addgene plasmid # 29532 ; http://n2t.net/addgene:29532 ; RRID:Addgene_29532)
